>Addgene plasmid #96929 | FLAG-Atoh1 S339A | addgene full sequence | sequence record 182260 | Addgene NGS Result
GACGGATCGGGAGATCTCCCGATCCCCTATGGTGCACTCTCAGTACAATCTGCTCTGATGCCGCATAGTT
AAGCCAGTATCTGCTCCCTGCTTGTGTGTTGGAGGTCGCTGAGTAGTGCGCGAGCAAAATTTAAGCTACA
ACAAGGCAAGGCTTGACCGACAATTGCATGAAGAATCTGCTTAGGGTTAGGCGTTTTGCGCTGCTTCGCG
ATGTACGGGCCAGATATACGCGTTGACATTGATTATTGACTAGTTATTAATAGTAATCAATTACGGGGTC
ATTAGTTCATAGCCCATATATGGAGTTCCGCGTTACATAACTTACGGTAAATGGCCCGCCTGGCTGACCG
CCCAACGACCCCCGCCCATTGACGTCAATAATGACGTATGTTCCCATAGTAACGCCAATAGGGACTTTCC
ATTGACGTCAATGGGTGGAGTATTTACGGTAAACTGCCCACTTGGCAGTACATCAAGTGTATCATATGCC
AAGTACGCCCCCTATTGACGTCAATGACGGTAAATGGCCCGCCTGGCATTATGCCCAGTACATGACCTTA
TGGGACTTTCCTACTTGGCAGTACATCTACGTATTAGTCATCGCTATTACCATGGTGATGCGGTTTTGGC
AGTACATCAATGGGCGTGGATAGCGGTTTGACTCACGGGGATTTCCAAGTCTCCACCCCATTGACGTCAA
TGGGAGTTTGTTTTGGCACCAAAATCAACGGGACTTTCCAAAATGTCGTAACAACTCCGCCCCATTGACG
CAAATGGGCGGTAGGCGTGTACGGTGGGAGGTCTATATAAGCAGAGCTCTCTGGCTAACTAGAGAACCCA
CTGCTTACTGGCTTATCGAAATTAATACGACTCACTATAGGGAGACCCAAGCTGGCTAGCGTTTAAACTT
AAGCTTGGTACCGAGCTCGGATCCACTAGTCCAGTGTGGTGGAATTCATGGACTACAAAGACGATGATGA
TAAAGATTACAAAGATGACGATGACAAGGGGTCCCGCCTGCTGCATGCAGAAGAGTGGGCTGAGGTAAAA
GAGTTGGGGGACCACCATCGCCATCCCCAGCCGCACCACGTCCCGCCGCTGACGCCACAGCCACCTGCTA
CCCTGCAGGCGAGAGACCTTCCCGTCTACCCGGCAGAACTGTCCCTCCTGGATAGCACCGACCCACGCGC
CTGGCTGACTCCCACTTTGCAGGGCCTCTGCACGGCACGCGCCGCCCAGTATCTGCTGCATTCTCCCGAG
CTGGGTGCCTCCGAGGCCGCGGCGCCCCGGGACGAGGCTGACAGCCAGGGTGAGCTGGTAAGGAGAAGCG
GCTGTGGCGGCCTCAGCAAGAGCCCCGGGCCCGTCAAAGTACGGGAACAGCTGTGCAAGCTGAAGGGTGG
GGTTGTAGTGGACGAGCTTGGCTGCAGCCGCCAGCGAGCCCCTTCCAGCAAACAGGTGAATGGGGTACAG
AAGCAAAGGAGGCTGGCAGCAAACGCAAGGGAACGGCGCAGGATGCACGGGCTGAACCACGCCTTCGACC
AGCTGCGCAACGTTATCCCGTCCTTCAACAACGACAAGAAGCTGTCCAAATATGAGACCCTACAGATGGC
CCAGATCTACATCAACGCTCTGTCGGAGTTGCTGCAGACTCCCAATGTCGGAGAGCAACCGCCGCCGCCC
ACAGCTTCCTGCAAAAATGACCACCATCACCTTCGCACCGCCTCCTCCTATGAAGGAGGTGCGGGCGCCT
CTGCGGTAGCTGGGGCTCAGCCAGCCCCGGGAGGGGGCCCGAGACCTACCCCGCCCGGGCCTTGCCGGAC
TCGCTTCTCAGGCCCAGCTTCCTCTGGGGGTTACTCGGTGCAGCTGGACGCTTTGCACTTCCCAGCCTTC
GAGGACAGGGCCCTAACAGCGATGATGGCACAGAAGGACCTGTCGCCTTCGCTGCCCGGGGGCATCCTGC
AGCCTGTACAGGAGGACAACAGCAAAACATCTCCCAGATCCCACAGAAGTGACGGAGAGTTTGCCCCCCA
CTCTCATTACAGTGACTCTGATGAGGCCAGTTAGTCTAGAGGGCCCGTTTAAACCCGCTGATCAGCCTCG
ACTGTGCCTTCTAGTTGCCAGCCATCTGTTGTTTGCCCCTCCCCCGTGCCTTCCTTGACCCTGGAAGGTG
CCACTCCCACTGTCCTTTCCTAATAAAATGAGGAAATTGCATCGCATTGTCTGAGTAGGTGTCATTCTAT
TCTGGGGGGTGGGGTGGGGCAGGACAGCAAGGGGGAGGATTGGGAAGACAATAGCAGGCATGCTGGGGAT
GCGGTGGGCTCTATGGCTTCTGAGGCGGAAAGAACCAGCTGGGGCTCTAGGGGGTATCCCC
[124 nt withheld, positions 2372-2495]
C
[91 nt withheld, positions 2497-2587]
A
[49 nt withheld, positions 2589-2637]
CCTTTGACGTTGGAGTCCACGTTCTTT
[37 nt withheld, positions 2665-2701]
ACCCTATCTCGGTCTATTCTTTTGATTTATAAGGGATTTTGCCGATTTCGGCCTATTGGTTAAAAAATGA
GCTGATTTAACAAAAATTTAACGCGAATTAATTCTGTGGAATGTGTGTCAGTTAGGGTGTGGAAAGTCCC
CAGGCTCCCCAGCAGGCAGAAGTATGCAAAGCATGCATCTCAATTAGTCAGCAACCAGGTGTGGAAAGTC
CCCAGGCTCCCCAGCAGGCAGAAGTATGCAAAGCATGCATCTCAATTAGTCAGCAACCATAGTCCCGCCC
CTAACTCCGCCCATCCCGCCCCTAACTCCGCCCAGTTCCGCCCATTCTCCGCCCCATGGCTGACTAATTT
TTTTTATTTATGCAGAGGCCGAGGCCGCCTCTGCCTCTGAGCTATTCCAGAAGTAGTGAGGAGGCTTTTT
TGGAGGCCTAGGCTTTTGCAAAAAGCTCCCGGGAGCTTGTATATCCATTTTCGGATCTGATCAAGAGACA
GGATGAGGATCGTTTCGCATGATTGAACAAGATGGATTGCACGCAGGTTCTCCGGCCGCTTGGGTGGAGA
GGCTATTCGGCTATGACTGGGCACAACAGACAATCGGCTGCTCTGATGCCGCCGTGTTCCGGCTGTCAGC
GCAGGGGCGCCCGGTTCTTTTTGTCAAGACCGACCTGTCCGGTGCCCTGAATGAACTGCAGGACGAGGCA
GCGCGGCTATCGTGGCTGGCCACGACGGGCGTTCCTTGCGCAGCTGTGCTCGACGTTGTCACTGAAGCGG
GAAGGGACTGGCTGCTATTGGGCGAAGTGCCGGGGCAGGATCTCCTGTCATCTCACCTTGCTCCTGCCGA
GAAAGTATCCATCATGGCTGATGCAATGCGGCGGCTGCATACGCTTGATCCGGCTACCTGCCCATTCGAC
CACCAAGCGAAACATCGCATCGAGCGAGCACGTACTCGGATGGAAGCCGGTCTTGTCGATCAGGATGATC
TGGACGAAGAGCATCAGGGGCTCGCGCCAGCCGAACTGTTCGCCAGGCTCAAGGCGCGCATGCCCGACGG
CGAGGATCTCGTCGTGACCCATGGCGATGCCTGCTTGCCGAATATCATGGTGGAAAATGGCCGCTTTTCT
GGATTCATCGACTGTGGCCGGCTGGGTGTGGCGGACCGCTATCAGGACATAGCGTTGGCTACCCGTGATA
TTGCTGAAGAGCTTGGCGGCGAATGGGCTGACCGCTTCCTCGTGCTTTACGGTATCGCCGCTCCCGATTC
GCAGCGCATCGCCTTCTATCGCCTTCTTGACGAGTTCTTCTGAGCGGGACTCTGGGGTTCGAAATGACCG
ACCAAGCGACGCCCAACCTGCCATCACGAGATTTCGATTCCACCGCCGCCTTCTATGAAAGGTTGGGCTT
CGGAATCGTTTTCCGGGACGCCGGCTGGATGATCCTCCAGCGCGGGGATCTCATGCTGGAGTTCTTCGCC
CACCCCAACTTGTTTATTGCAGCTTATAATGGTTACAAATAAAGCAATAGCATCACAAATTTCACAAATA
AAGCATTTTTTTCACTGCATTCTAGTTGTGGTTTGTCCAAACTCATCAATGTATCTTATCATGTCTGTAT
ACCGTCGACCTCTAGCTAGAGCTTGGCGTAATCATGGTCATAGCTGTTTCCTGTGTGAAATTGTTATCCG
CTCACAATTCCACACAACATACGAGCCGGAAGCATAAAGTGTAAAGCCTGGGGTGCCTAATGAGTGAGCT
AACTCACATTAATTGCGTTGCGCTCACTGCCCGCTTTCCAGTCGGGAAACCTGTCGTGCCAGCTGCATTA
ATGAATCGGCCAACGCGCGGGGAGAGGCGGTTTGCGTATTGGGCGCTCTTCCGCTTCCTCGCTCACTGAC
TCGCTGCGCTCGGTCGTTCGGCTGCGGCGAGCGGTATCAGCTCACTCAAAGGCGGTAATACGGTTATCCA
CAGAATCAGGGGATAACGCAGGAAAGAACATGTGAGCAAAAGGCCAGCAAAAGGCCAGGAACCGTAAAAA
GGCCGCGTTGCTGGCGTTTTTCCATAGGCTCCGCCCCCCTGACGAGCATCACAAAAATCGACGCTCAAGT
CAGAGGTGGCGAAACCCGACAGGACTATAAAGATACCAGGCGTTTCCCCCTGGAAGCTCCCTCGTGCGCT
CTCCTGTTCCGACCCTGCCGCTTACCGGATACCTGTCCGCCTTTCTCCCTTCGGGAAGCGTGGCGCTTTC
TCATAGCTCACGCTGTAGGTATCTCAGTTCGGTGTAGGTCGTTCGCTCCAAGCTGGGCTGTGTGCACGAA
CCCCCCGTTCAGCCCGACCGCTGCGCCTTATCCGGTAACTATCGTCTTGAGTCCAACCCGGTAAGACACG
ACTTATCGCCACTGGCAGCAGCCACTGGTAACAGGATTAGCAGAGCGAGGTATGTAGGCGGTGCTACAGA
GTTCTTGAAGTGGTGGCCTAACTACGGCTACACTAGAAGAACAGTATTTGGTATCTGCGCTCTGCTGAAG
CCAGTTACCTTCGGAAAAAGAGTTGGTAGCTCTTGATCCGGCAAACAAACCACCGCTGGTAGCGGTGGTT
TTTTTGTTTGCAAGCAGCAGATTACGCGCAGAAAAAAAGGATCTCAAGAAGATCCTTTGATCTTTTCTAC
GGGGTCTGACGCTCAGTGGAACGAAAACTCACGTTAAGGGATTTTGGTCATGAGATTATCAAAAAGGATC
TTCACCTAGATCCTTTTAAATTAAAAATGAAGTTTTAAATCAATCTAAAGTATATATGAGTAAACTTGGT
CTGACAGTTACCAATGCTTAATCAGTGAGGCACCTATCTCAGCGATCTGTCTATTTCGTTCATCCATAGT
TGCCTGACTCCCCGTCGTGTAGATAACTACGATACGGGAGGGCTTACCATCTGGCCCCAGTGCTGCAATG
ATACCGCGAGACCCACGCTCACCGGCTCCAGATTTATCAGCAATAAACCAGCCAGCCGGAAGGGCCGAGC
GCAGAAGTGGTCCTGCAACTTTATCCGCCTCCATCCAGTCTATTAATTGTTGCCGGGAAGCTAGAGTAAG
TAGTTCGCCAGTTAATAGTTTGCGCAACGTTGTTGCCATTGCTACAGGCATCGTGGTGTCACGCTCGTCG
TTTGGTATGGCTTCATTCAGCTCCGGTTCCCAACGATCAAGGCGAGTTACATGATCCCCCATGTTGTGCA
AAAAAGCGGTTAGCTCCTTCGGTCCTCCGATCGTTGTCAGAAGTAAGTTGGCCGCAGTGTTATCACTCAT
GGTTATGGCAGCACTGCATAATTCTCTTACTGTCATGCCATCCGTAAGATGCTTTTCTGTGACTGGTGAG
TACTCAACCAAGTCATTCTGAGAATAGTGTATGCGGCGACCGAGTTGCTCTTGCCCGGCGTCAATACGGG
ATAATACCGCGCCACATAGCAGAACTTTAAAAGTGCTCATCATTGGAAAACGTTCTTCGGGGCGAAAACT
CTCAAGGATCTTACCGCTGTTGAGATCCAGTTCGATGTAACCCACTCGTGCACCCAACTGATCTTCAGCA
TCTTTTACTTTCACCAGCGTTTCTGGGTGAGCAAAAACAGGAAGGCAAAATGCCGCAAAAAAGGGAATAA
GGGCGACACGGAAATGTTGAATACTCATACTCTTCCTTTTTCAATATTATTGAAGCATTTATCAGGGTTA
TTGTCTCATGAGCGGATACATATTTGAATGTATTTAGAAAAATAAACAAATAGGGGTTCCGCGCACATTT
CCCCGAAAAGTGCCACCTGACGTC
Features (pLannotate 1.2.2; 21 found; start..end, strand, type, name):
     28..80      -  misc_feature   bom (fragment): basis of mobility region from pBR322
    235..614     +  enhancer       CMV enhancer: human cytomegalovirus immediate early enhancer
    615..818     +  promoter       CMV promoter: human cytomegalovirus (CMV) immediate early promoter
    814..847     +  LTR            5' LTR (truncated) (fragment): truncated 5' long terminal repeat (LTR) from HIV-1
    863..881     +  promoter       T7 promoter: promoter for bacteriophage T7 RNA polymerase
    988..1008    +  CDS            3xFLAG (fragment): three tandem FLAG® epitope tags, followed by an enterokinase cleavage site
   1012..2061    +  CDS            Atoh1: ATOH1_MOUSE - Also known as Ath1. Experimental evidence at protein level: Swiss-Prot protein existence level 1. Transcriptional regulator. Activates E box-dependent transcription in collaboration with TCF3/E47, but the activity is completely antagonized by the negative regulator of neurogenesis HES1. Plays a role in the differentiation of subsets of neural cells by activating E box-dependent transcription. From Mus musculus (Mouse).
   2102..2326    +  polyA_signal   bGH poly(A) signal: bovine growth hormone polyadenylation signal
   2330..2351    +  promoter       SV40 promoter (fragment): SV40 enhancer and early promoter
   2372..2800    +  rep_origin     f1 ori (sequence partly withheld): f1 bacteriophage origin of replication; arrow indicates direction of (+) strand synthesis
   2814..3143    +  promoter       SV40 promoter: SV40 enhancer and early promoter
   3210..4001    +  CDS            neo: KKA2_KLEPN - Also known as kan, nptII. Experimental evidence at protein level: Swiss-Prot protein existence level 1. Resistance to kanamycin, neomycin, paromomycin, ribostamycin, butirosin and gentamicin B. From Klebsiella pneumoniae.
   4025..4183    +  CDS            ble (fragment): BLE_KLEPN - Experimental evidence at protein level: Swiss-Prot protein existence level 1. Binding protein with a strong affinity to the bleomycin family of antibiotics. Binds to CL990; an antimitotic-antibiotic compound. From Klebsiella pneumoniae.
   4178..4299    +  polyA_signal   SV40 poly(A) signal: SV40 polyadenylation signal
   4372..4388    -  protein_bind   lac operator: The lac repressor binds to the lac operator to inhibit transcription in E. coli. This inhibition can be relieved by adding lactose or isopropyl-β-D-thiogalactopyranoside (IPTG). lac repressor encoded by lacI
   4396..4426    -  promoter       lac promoter: promoter for the E. coli lac operon
   4441..4462    -  protein_bind   CAP binding site: CAP binding activates transcription in the presence of cAMP. E. coli catabolite activator protein
   4475..4567    -  CDS            lacI (fragment): lac repressor; lacI; The lac repressor binds to the lac operator to inhibit transcription in E. coli. This inhibition can be relieved by adding lactose or isopropyl-β-D-thiogalactopyranoside (IPTG).
   4750..5338    -  rep_origin     ori: high-copy-number ColE1/pMB1/pBR322/pUC origin of replication
   5509..6369    -  CDS            AmpR: β-lactamase; bla; confers resistance to ampicillin, carbenicillin, and related antibiotics
   6370..6474    -  promoter       AmpR promoter: bla
