[The description below was written by a language model from this plasmid's Addgene catalogue record and pLannotate feature annotations shown in this document.]
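Description:
FLAG-Atoh1 S339A is a mammalian expression plasmid built on the pcDNA3.1(+) backbone that encodes mouse Atoh1 (also known as Math1), a basic helix-loop-helix transcription factor that activates E box-dependent transcription and drives differentiation of certain neural and sensory cell types. The coding sequence carries a point mutation changing serine 339 to alanine and is fused at its N terminus to a tandem 2xFLAG epitope for detection and immunoprecipitation. The automated annotation picks this tag up as a partial match to a 3xFLAG element lying immediately upstream of the Atoh1 open reading frame. Expression is driven by the human cytomegalovirus immediate early enhancer and promoter and terminated by the bovine growth hormone polyadenylation signal. A T7 promoter sits between the CMV promoter and the insert and can serve for in vitro transcription or as a sequencing primer site.

The plasmid is propagated in E. coli through a high-copy ColE1/pUC-type origin and selected with ampicillin via the β-lactamase gene. An f1 origin is also present, allowing single-stranded DNA production. For mammalian cells, an SV40 early promoter drives the neomycin phosphotransferase gene, followed by an SV40 polyadenylation signal, permitting G418 selection of stable transfectants. Several short fragment hits in the feature table (an HIV-1 LTR piece, ble, lacI and bom) appear to be backbone remnants or partial sequence matches rather than functional elements. The associated publication concerns destabilisation of Atoh1 by the E3 ubiquitin ligase Huwe1 and casein kinase 1 during sensory hair cell development. This suggests the alanine substitution serves as a non-phosphorylatable variant for comparing protein stability with wild-type Atoh1, although the record itself states only that it is murine Atoh1 with the S339A mutation.
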