Addgene plasmid #96929: FLAG-Atoh1 S339A
Purpose: Murine Atoh1 with S339A mutation
Depositing lab: Albert Edge. Depositing organization: Massachusetts Eye and Ear Infirmary. Publication: Destabilization of Atoh1 by E3 Ubiquitin Ligase Huwe1 and Casein Kinase 1 Is Essential for Normal Sensory Hair Cell Development. Cheng YF, Tong M, Edge AS. J Biol Chem. 2016 Sep 30;291(40):21096-21109. Epub 2016 Aug 19. 10.1074/jbc.M116.722124 PubMed 27542412.
Backbone
  Vector backbone: pcDNA3.1(+)
  Vector type: Mammalian Expression
  Selectable markers: Neomycin (select with G418)
Growth in bacteria
  Bacterial resistance: Ampicillin, 100 μg/mL
  Growth temperature: 37°C
  Growth strain: NEB Stable
  Copy number: Unknown
Gene/Insert
  Gene/Insert name: Atoh1
  Species: M. musculus (mouse)
  Mutation: Serine 339 changed to Alanine
  Entrez Gene: Atoh1 (a.k.a. Hath1, MATH-1, Math1, bHLHa14)
  Tag / fusion protein: 2xFLAG (N terminal on insert)
Terms and licenses: Academic/Nonprofit Terms; Industry Terms: Not Available to Industry
How to cite: FLAG-Atoh1 S339A was a gift from Albert Edge (Addgene plasmid # 96929 ; http://n2t.net/addgene:96929 ; RRID:Addgene_96929)
